LOCUS       Exported 5740 bp ds-DNA circular SYN 13-MAY-2021
DEFINITION  pAAV plasmid expressing an NOS-IN133.3xFLAG.mCherry fusion protein
            under the hSyn promoter.
ACCESSION   .
VERSION     .
KEYWORDS    pAAV-hSyn-NOS-IN133.3xFLAG.mCherry-WPRE
SOURCE      synthetic DNA construct
  ORGANISM  synthetic DNA construct
REFERENCE   1 (bases 1 to 5740)
  AUTHORS   Candemir E, Kollert L, Weissflog L, Geis M, Muller A, Post AM,
            O'Leary A, Harro J, Reif A, Freudenberg F
  TITLE     Interaction of NOS1AP with the NOS-I PDZ domain: Implications for
            schizophrenia-related alterations in dendritic morphology.
  JOURNAL   Eur Neuropsychopharmacol. 2016 Apr;26(4):741-55. doi:
            10.1016/j.euroneuro.2016.01.008. Epub 2016 Jan 28.
  PUBMED    26861996
REFERENCE   2 (bases 1 to 5740)
  AUTHORS   .
  TITLE     Direct Submission
  JOURNAL   Exported May 13, 2021 from SnapGene Server 1.1.58
            http://www.snapgene.com
FEATURES             Location/Qualifiers
     source          1..5740
                     /organism="synthetic DNA construct"
                     /mol_type="other DNA"
     repeat_region   1..130
                     /label=AAV2 ITR (alternate)
                     /note="Functional equivalent of wild-type AAV2 ITR"
     promoter        175..622
                     /label=hSyn promoter
                     /note="human synapsin I promoter; confers neuron-specific
                     expression (Kugler et al., 2003)"
     regulatory      660..669
                     /regulatory_class="other"
                     /note="vertebrate consensus sequence for strong initiation
                     of translation (Kozak, 1987)"
     CDS             1074..1139
                     /codon_start=1
                     /product="three tandem FLAG(R) epitope tags, followed by an
                     enterokinase cleavage site"
                     /label=3xFLAG
                     /translation="DYKDHDGDYKDHDIDYKDDDDK"
     CDS             1146..1856
                     /codon_start=1
                     /product="monomeric derivative of DsRed fluorescent protein
                     (Shaner et al., 2004)"
                     /label=mCherry
                     /note="mammalian codon-optimized"
                     /translation="MVSKGEEDNMAIIKEFMRFKVHMEGSVNGHEFEIEGEGEGRPYEG
                     TQTAKLKVTKGGPLPFAWDILSPQFMYGSKAYVKHPADIPDYLKLSFPEGFKWERVMNF
                     EDGGVVTVTQDSSLQDGEFIYKVKLRGTNFPSDGPVMQKKTMGWEASSERMYPEDGALK
                     GEIKQRLKLKDGGHYDAEVKTTYKAKKPVQLPGAYNVNIKLDITSHNEDYTIVEQYERA
                     EGRHSTGGMDELYK"
     primer_bind     complement(1291..1309)
                     /label=mCherry-R
                     /note="mCherry, reverse primer"
     primer_bind     1559..1578
                     /label=mCherry-F
                     /note="mCherry, forward primer"
     misc_feature    1867..2455
                     /label=WPRE
                     /note="woodchuck hepatitis virus posttranscriptional
                     regulatory element"
     primer_bind     complement(1920..1940)
                     /label=WPRE-R
                     /note="WPRE, reverse primer"
     CDS             complement(2338..2349)
                     /codon_start=1
                     /product="Factor Xa recognition and cleavage site"
                     /label=Factor Xa site
                     /translation="IEGR"
     polyA_signal    2487..2963
                     /label=hGH poly(A) signal
                     /note="human growth hormone polyadenylation signal"
     primer_bind     complement(2686..2705)
                     /label=hGH-PA-R
                     /note="Human growth hormone terminator, reverse primer"
     repeat_region   3003..3143
                     /label=AAV2 ITR
                     /note="inverted terminal repeat of adeno-associated virus
                     serotype 2"
     repeat_region   3003..3132
                     /label=AAV2 ITR
     rep_origin      3218..3673
                     /direction=RIGHT
                     /label=f1 ori
                     /note="f1 bacteriophage origin of replication; arrow
                     indicates direction of (+) strand synthesis"
     primer_bind     complement(3305..3324)
                     /label=F1ori-R
                     /note="F1 origin, reverse primer"
     primer_bind     3515..3536
                     /label=F1ori-F
                     /note="F1 origin, forward primer"
     primer_bind     complement(3690..3709)
                     /label=pRS-marker
                     /note="pRS vectors, use to sequence yeast selectable
                     marker"
     primer_bind     3809..3831
                     /label=pGEX 3'
                     /note="pGEX vectors, reverse primer"
     primer_bind     complement(3869..3887)
                     /label=pBRforEco
                     /note="pBR322 vectors, upsteam of EcoRI site, forward
                     primer"
     promoter        3955..4059
                     /gene="bla"
                     /label=AmpR promoter
     CDS             4060..4920
                     /codon_start=1
                     /gene="bla"
                     /product="beta-lactamase"
                     /label=AmpR
                     /note="confers resistance to ampicillin, carbenicillin, and
                     related antibiotics"
                     /translation="MSIQHFRVALIPFFAAFCLPVFAHPETLVKVKDAEDQLGARVGYI
                     ELDLNSGKILESFRPEERFPMMSTFKVLLCGAVLSRIDAGQEQLGRRIHYSQNDLVEYS
                     PVTEKHLTDGMTVRELCSAAITMSDNTAANLLLTTIGGPKELTAFLHNMGDHVTRLDRW
                     EPELNEAIPNDERDTTMPVAMATTLRKLLTGELLTLASRQQLIDWMEADKVAGPLLRSA
                     LPAGWFIADKSGAGERGSRGIIAALGPDGKPSRIVVIYTTGSQATMDERNRQIAEIGAS
                     LIKHW"
     primer_bind     complement(4278..4297)
                     /label=Amp-R
                     /note="Ampicillin resistance gene, reverse primer"
     rep_origin      5091..5679
                     /direction=RIGHT
                     /label=ori
                     /note="high-copy-number ColE1/pMB1/pBR322/pUC origin of
                     replication"
     primer_bind     5580..5599
                     /label=pBR322ori-F
                     /note="pBR322 origin, forward primer"
ORIGIN
        1 cctgcaggca gctgcgcgct cgctcgctca ctgaggccgc ccgggcgtcg ggcgaccttt
       61 ggtcgcccgg cctcagtgag cgagcgagcg cgcagagagg gagtggccaa ctccatcact
      121 aggggttcct gcggccgcac gcgtgtgtct agactgcaga gggccctgcg tatgagtgca
      181 agtgggtttt aggaccagga tgaggcgggg tgggggtgcc tacctgacga ccgaccccga
      241 cccactggac aagcacccaa cccccattcc ccaaattgcg catcccctat cagagagggg
      301 gaggggaaac aggatgcggc gaggcgcgtg cgcactgcca gcttcagcac cgcggacagt
      361 gccttcgccc ccgcctggcg gcgcgcgcca ccgccgcctc agcactgaag gcgcgctgac
      421 gtcactcgcc ggtcccccgc aaactcccct tcccggccac cttggtcgcg tccgcgccgc
      481 cgccggccca gccggaccgc accacgcgag gcgcgagata ggggggcacg ggcgcgacca
      541 tctgcgctgc ggcgccggcg actcagcgct gcctcagtct gcggtgggca gcggaggagt
      601 cgtgtcgtgc ctgagagcgc agtcgagaag gtaccggatc ctctagagtc gacactagtg
      661 ccaccatgga agagcacacg tttggggtcc agcagatcca acccaacgtc atttctgtcc
      721 gtctcttcaa acgcaaagtg ggaggtctgg gcttcctggt gaaggaacgg gtcagcaagc
      781 ccccggtgat catctcagat ctgatccgag gaggtgccgc ggagcagagc ggccttatcc
      841 aagccggcga catcattctc gccgtcaatg atcggcccct ggtagacctc agctatgaca
      901 gcgctctgga agttctcagg ggcattgcct ctgagaccca tgtggtcctc attctgagag
      961 gccctgaggg ctttactaca cacctggaga ccaccttcac aggggatgga acccccaaga
     1021 ccatccgtgt gacccagccc ctggggacac ccaccaaagc tgtcgatgaa ttcgactaca
     1081 aagaccatga cggtgattat aaagatcatg atattgatta caaggatgac gatgacaagc
     1141 tagctatggt gagcaagggc gaggaggata acatggccat catcaaggag ttcatgcgct
     1201 tcaaggtgca catggagggc tccgtgaacg gccacgagtt cgagatcgag ggcgagggcg
     1261 agggccgccc ctacgagggc acccagaccg ccaagctgaa ggtgaccaag ggtggccccc
     1321 tgcccttcgc ctgggacatc ctgtcccctc agttcatgta cggctccaag gcctacgtga
     1381 agcaccccgc cgacatcccc gactacttga agctgtcctt ccccgagggc ttcaagtggg
     1441 agcgcgtgat gaacttcgag gacggcggcg tggtgaccgt gacccaggac tcctccctgc
     1501 aggacggcga gttcatctac aaggtgaagc tgcgcggcac caacttcccc tccgacggcc
     1561 ccgtaatgca gaagaagacc atgggctggg aggcctcctc cgagcggatg taccccgagg
     1621 acggcgccct gaagggcgag atcaagcaga ggctgaagct gaaggacggc ggccactacg
     1681 acgctgaggt caagaccacc tacaaggcca agaagcccgt gcagctgccc ggcgcctaca
     1741 acgtcaacat caagttggac atcacctccc acaacgagga ctacaccatc gtggaacagt
     1801 acgaacgcgc cgagggccgc cactccaccg gcggcatgga cgagctgtac aagtaagctt
     1861 atcgataatc aacctctgga ttacaaaatt tgtgaaagat tgactggtat tcttaactat
     1921 gttgctcctt ttacgctatg tggatacgct gctttaatgc ctttgtatca tgctattgct
     1981 tcccgtatgg ctttcatttt ctcctccttg tataaatcct ggttgctgtc tctttatgag
     2041 gagttgtggc ccgttgtcag gcaacgtggc gtggtgtgca ctgtgtttgc tgacgcaacc
     2101 cccactggtt ggggcattgc caccacctgt cagctccttt ccgggacttt cgctttcccc
     2161 ctccctattg ccacggcgga actcatcgcc gcctgccttg cccgctgctg gacaggggct
     2221 cggctgttgg gcactgacaa ttccgtggtg ttgtcgggga aatcatcgtc ctttccttgg
     2281 ctgctcgcct atgttgccac ctggattctg cgcgggacgt ccttctgcta cgtcccttcg
     2341 gccctcaatc cagcggacct tccttcccgc ggcctgctgc cggctctgcg gcctcttccg
     2401 cgtcttcgcc ttcgccctca gacgagtcgg atctcccttt gggccgcctc cccgcatcga
     2461 taccgagcgc tgctcgagag atctacgggt ggcatccctg tgacccctcc ccagtgcctc
     2521 tcctggccct ggaagttgcc actccagtgc ccaccagcct tgtcctaata aaattaagtt
     2581 gcatcatttt gtctgactag gtgtccttct ataatattat ggggtggagg ggggtggtat
     2641 ggagcaaggg gcaagttggg aagacaacct gtagggcctg cggggtctat tgggaaccaa
     2701 gctggagtgc agtggcacaa tcttggctca ctgcaatctc cgcctcctgg gttcaagcga
     2761 ttctcctgcc tcagcctccc gagttgttgg gattccaggc atgcatgacc aggctcagct
     2821 aatttttgtt tttttggtag agacggggtt tcaccatatt ggccaggctg gtctccaact
     2881 cctaatctca ggtgatctac ccaccttggc ctcccaaatt gctgggatta caggcgtgaa
     2941 ccactgctcc cttccctgtc cttctgattt tgtaggtaac cacgtgcgga ccgagcggcc
     3001 gcaggaaccc ctagtgatgg agttggccac tccctctctg cgcgctcgct cgctcactga
     3061 ggccgggcga ccaaaggtcg cccgacgccc gggctttgcc cgggcggcct cagtgagcga
     3121 gcgagcgcgc agctgcctgc aggggcgcct gatgcggtat tttctcctta cgcatctgtg
     3181 cggtatttca caccgcatan nnnnnnnnnn nnnnnnnnnn nnnnnnnnnn nnnnnnnnnn
     3241 nnnnnnnnnn nnnnnnnnnn nnnnnnnnnn nnnnnnnnnn nnnnnnnnnn nnnntnnnnn
     3301 nnnnnnnnnn nnnnnnnnnn nnnnnnnnnn nnnnnnnnnn ncnnnnnnnn nnnnnnnnnn
     3361 nnnnnnnnnn nnnnnnnnnn nnnnnnnnnn nnnnnnnnnn nnnnnnnnnn nnnnnnnnnn
     3421 nnnnnnnnnn nnnnnnnnnn nnnnnnnnnn nnnnnnnnnn nnnnnnnnnn nnnnnnnnnn
     3481 nnncctttga cgttggagtc cacgttcttt aatagtggac tcttgttcca aactggaaca
     3541 acactcaact ctatctcggg ctattctttt gatttataag ggattttgcc gatttcggtc
     3601 tattggttaa aaaatgagct gatttaacaa aaatttaacg cgaattttaa caaaatatta
     3661 acgtttacaa ttttatggtg cactctcagt acaatctgct ctgatgccgc atagttaagc
     3721 cagccccgac acccgccaac acccgctgac gcgccctgac gggcttgtct gctcccggca
     3781 tccgcttaca gacaagctgt gaccgtctcc gggagctgca tgtgtcagag gttttcaccg
     3841 tcatcaccga aacgcgcgag acgaaagggc ctcgtgatac gcctattttt ataggttaat
     3901 gtcatgataa taatggtttc ttagacgtca ggtggcactt ttcggggaaa tgtgcgcgga
     3961 acccctattt gtttattttt ctaaatacat tcaaatatgt atccgctcat gagacaataa
     4021 ccctgataaa tgcttcaata atattgaaaa aggaagagta tgagtattca acatttccgt
     4081 gtcgccctta ttcccttttt tgcggcattt tgccttcctg tttttgctca cccagaaacg
     4141 ctggtgaaag taaaagatgc tgaagatcag ttgggtgcac gagtgggtta catcgaactg
     4201 gatctcaaca gcggtaagat ccttgagagt tttcgccccg aagaacgttt tccaatgatg
     4261 agcactttta aagttctgct atgtggcgcg gtattatccc gtattgacgc cgggcaagag
     4321 caactcggtc gccgcataca ctattctcag aatgacttgg ttgagtactc accagtcaca
     4381 gaaaagcatc ttacggatgg catgacagta agagaattat gcagtgctgc cataaccatg
     4441 agtgataaca ctgcggccaa cttacttctg acaacgatcg gaggaccgaa ggagctaacc
     4501 gcttttttgc acaacatggg ggatcatgta actcgccttg atcgttggga accggagctg
     4561 aatgaagcca taccaaacga cgagcgtgac accacgatgc ctgtagcaat ggcaacaacg
     4621 ttgcgcaaac tattaactgg cgaactactt actctagctt cccggcaaca attaatagac
     4681 tggatggagg cggataaagt tgcaggacca cttctgcgct cggcccttcc ggctggctgg
     4741 tttattgctg ataaatctgg agccggtgag cgtgggtctc gcggtatcat tgcagcactg
     4801 gggccagatg gtaagccctc ccgtatcgta gttatctaca cgacggggag tcaggcaact
     4861 atggatgaac gaaatagaca gatcgctgag ataggtgcct cactgattaa gcattggtaa
     4921 ctgtcagacc aagtttactc atatatactt tagattgatt taaaacttca tttttaattt
     4981 aaaaggatct aggtgaagat cctttttgat aatctcatga ccaaaatccc ttaacgtgag
     5041 ttttcgttcc actgagcgtc agaccccgta gaaaagatca aaggatcttc ttgagatcct
     5101 ttttttctgc gcgtaatctg ctgcttgcaa acaaaaaaac caccgctacc agcggtggtt
     5161 tgtttgccgg atcaagagct accaactctt tttccgaagg taactggctt cagcagagcg
     5221 cagataccaa atactgttct tctagtgtag ccgtagttag gccaccactt caagaactct
     5281 gtagcaccgc ctacatacct cgctctgcta atcctgttac cagtggctgc tgccagtggc
     5341 gataagtcgt gtcttaccgg gttggactca agacgatagt taccggataa ggcgcagcgg
     5401 tcgggctgaa cggggggttc gtgcacacag cccagcttgg agcgaacgac ctacaccgaa
     5461 ctgagatacc tacagcgtga gctatgagaa agcgccacgc ttcccgaagg gagaaaggcg
     5521 gacaggtatc cggtaagcgg cagggtcgga acaggagagc gcacgaggga gcttccaggg
     5581 ggaaacgcct ggtatcttta tagtcctgtc gggtttcgcc acctctgact tgagcgtcga
     5641 tttttgtgat gctcgtcagg ggggcggagc ctatggaaaa acgccagcaa cgcggccttt
     5701 ttacggttcc tggccttttg ctggcctttt gctcacatgt
//
